>Addgene plasmid #124002 | JPF0511 | addgene full sequence | sequence record 252360 | Addgene NGS Result
GTTACAGAGATGTTACGAACCCTGAACAGGTTGACTATTAATTGTGTCTGCTTGATGTGGACACCAGGTG
GCGCTGGACATCAGATTTGGAGAGGCAGTTGTCTAGGGAACCGGGCTCTGTGCCAGCGCAGGAGGCAGGC
TGGCTCTCCTATTCCAGGGATGCTCATCCAGGAAGGAAAGGTTGCATGCTGGACACACTAACCTTACAGC
GGTGGGCTCTATGGGGTACCTACGTAGGTACATAACTTACGGTAAATGGCCCGCCTGGCTGACCGCCCAA
CGACCCCCGCCCATTGACGTCAATAATGACGTATGTTCCCATAGTAACGCCAATAGGGACTTTCCATTGA
CGTCAATGGGTGGAGTATTTACGGTAAACTGCCCACTTGGCAGTACATCAAGTGTATCATATGCCAAGTA
CGCCCCCTATTGACGTCAATGACGGTAAATGGCCCGCCTGGCATTATGCCCAGTACATGACCTTATGGGA
CTTTCCTACTTGGCAGTACATCTACGTATTAGTCATCGCTATTACCATGGTGATGCGGTTTTGGCAGTAC
ATCAATGGGCGTGGATAGCGGTTTGACTCACGGGGATTTCCAAGTCTCCACCCCATTGACGTCAATGGGA
GTTTGTTTTGGCACCAAAATCAACGGGACTTTCCAAAATGTCGTAACAACTCCGCCCCATTGACGCAAAT
GGGCGGTAGGCGTGTACGGTGGGAGGTCTATATAAGCAGAGCTCGTTTAGTGAACCGTCAGATAGCCACC
ATGGGTAAAAAGCCTGAACTCACCGCGACGTCTGTCGAGAAGTTTCTGATCGAAAAGTTCGACAGCGTGT
CCGACCTGATGCAGCTCTCGGAGGGCGAAGAATCTCGTGCTTTCAGCTTCGATGTAGGAGGGCGTGGATA
TGTCCTGCGGGTAAATAGCTGCGCCGATGGTTTCTACAAAGATCGTTATGTTTATCGGCACTTTGCATCG
GCCGCGCTCCCGATTCCGGAAGTGCTTGACATTGGGGAATTTAGCGAGAGCCTGACCTATTGCATCTCCC
GCCGTGCACAGGGTGTCACGTTGCAAGACCTGCCTGAAACCGAACTGCCCGCTGTTCTGCAACCGGTCGC
GGAGGCCATGGATGCGATCGCTGCGGCCGATCTTAGCCAGACGAGCGGGTTCGGCCCATTCGGACCGCAA
GGAATCGGTCAATACACTACATGGCGTGATTTCATATGCGCGATTGCTGATCCCCATGTGTATCACTGGC
AAACTGTGATGGACGACACCGTCAGTGCGTCCGTCGCGCAGGCTCTCGATGAGCTGATGCTTTGGGCCGA
GGACTGCCCCGAAGTCCGGCACCTCGTGCACGCGGATTTCGGCTCCAACAATGTCCTGACGGACAATGGC
CGCATAACAGCGGTCATTGACTGGAGCGAGGCGATGTTCGGGGATTCCCAATACGAGGTCGCCAACATCT
TCTTCTGGAGGCCGTGGTTGGCTTGTATGGAGCAGCAGACGCGCTACTTCGAGCGGAGGCATCCGGAGCT
TGCAGGATCGCCGCGGCTCCGGGCGTATATGCTCCGCATTGGTCTTGACCAACTCTATCAGAGCTTGGTT
GACGGCAATTTCGATGATGCAGCTTGGGCGCAGGGTCGATGCGACGCAATCGTCCGATCCGGAGCCGGGA
CTGTCGGGCGTACACAAATCGCCCGCAGAAGCGCGGCCGTCTGGACCGATGGCTGTGTAGAAGTACTCGC
CGATAGTGGAAACCGACGCCCCAGCACTCGTCCGAGGGCAAAGGAATAACTCGAGCGACGCCTCGACTGT
GCCTTCTAGTTGCCAGCCATCTGTTGTTTGCCCCTCCCCCGTGCCTTCCTTGACCCTGGAAGGTGCCACT
CCCACTGTCCTTTCCTAATAAAATGAGGAAATTGCATCGCATTGTCTGAGTAGGTGTCATTCTATTCTGG
GGGGTGGGGTGGGGCAGGACAGCAAGGGGGAGGATTGGGAAGACAATAGCAGGCATGCTGGGGATGCGGT
GGGCTCTATGAGTATCGATACTAGTTAAAAGTTTTGTTACTTTATAGAAGAAATTTTGAGTTTTTGTTTT
TTTTTAATAAATAAATAAACATAAATAAATTGTTTGTTGAATTTATTATTAGTATGTAAGTGTAAATATA
ATAAAACTTAATATCTATTCAAATTAATAAATAAACCTCGATATACAGACCGATAAAACACATGCGTCAA
TTTTACGCATGATTATCTTTAACGTACGTCACAATATGATTATCTTTCTAGGGTTAATCTAGTATACGCG
TATGCGGCCGCTTAATTAATCCAGCTTTTGTTCCCTTTAGTGAGGGTTAATTCCGAGCGGCCGCGTGTTA
CAACCAATTAACCAATTCTGATTAGAAAAACTCATCGAGCATCAAATGAAACTGCAATTTATTCATATCA
GGATTATCAATACCATATTTTTGAAAAAGCCGTTTCTGTAATGAAGGAGAAAACTCACCGAGGCAGTTCC
ATAGGATGGCAAGATCCTGGTATCGGTCTGCGATTCCGACTCGTCCAACATCAATACAACCTATTAATTT
CCCCTCGTCAAAAATAAGGTTATCAAGTGAGAAATCACCATGAGTGACGACTGAATCCGGTGAGAATGGC
AAAAGCTTATGCATTTCTTTCCAGACTTGTTCAACAGGCCAGCCATTACGCTCGTCATCAAAATCACTCG
CATCAACCAAACCGTTATTCATTCGTGATTGCGCCTGAGCGAGGCGAAATACGCGATCGCTGTTAAAAGG
ACAATTACAAACAGGAATCGAATGCAACCGGCGCAGGAACACTGCCAGCGCATCAACAATATTTTCACCT
GAATCAGGATATTCTTCTAATACCTGGAATGCTGTTTTCCCGGGGATCGCAGTGGTGAGTAACCATGCAT
CATCAGGAGTACGGATAAAATGCTTGATGGTCGGAAGAGGCATAAATTCCGTCAGCCAGTTTAGTCTGAC
CATCTCATCTGTAACATCATTGGCAACGCTACCTTTGCCATGTTTCAGAAACAACTCTGGCGCATCGGGC
TTCCCATACAATCGATAGATTGTCGCACCTGATTGCCCGACATTATCGCGAGCCCATTTATACCCATATA
AATCAGCATCCATGTTGGAATTTAATCGCGGCCTGGAGCAAGACGTTTCCCGTTGAATATGGCTCATAAC
ACCCCTTGTATTACTGTTTATGTAAGCAGACAGTTTTATTGTTCATGATGATATATTTTTATCTTGTGCA
ATGTAACATCAGAGATTTTGAGACACAACGTGGCTTTGTTGAATAAATCGAACTTTTGCTGAGTTGAAGG
ATCAGTCATGACCAAAATCCCTTAACGTGAGTTTTCGTTCCACTGAGCGTCAGACCCCGTAGAAAAGATC
AAAGGATCTTCTTGAGATCCTTTTTTTCTGCGCGTAATCTGCTGCTTGCAAACAAAAAAACCACCGCTAC
CAGCGGTGGTTTGTTTGCCGGATCAAGAGCTACCAACTCTTTTTCCGAAGGTAACTGGCTTCAGCAGAGC
GCAGATACCAAATACTGTTCTTCTAGTGTAGCCGTAGTTAGGCCACCACTTCAAGAACTCTGTAGCACCG
CCTACATACCTCGCTCTGCTAATCCTGTTACCAGTGGCTGCTGCCAGTGGCGATAAGTCGTGTCTTACCG
GGTTGGACTCAAGACGATAGTTACCGGATAAGGCGCAGCGGTCGGGCTGAACGGGGGGTTCGTGCACACA
GCCCAGCTTGGAGCGAACGACCTACACCGAACTGAGATACCTACAGCGTGAGCTATGAGAAAGCGCCACG
CTTCCCGAAGGGAGAAAGGCGGACAGGTATCCGGTAAGCGGCAGGGTCGGAACAGGAGAGCGCACGAGGG
AGCTTCCAGGGGGAAACGCCTGGTATCTTTATAGTCCTGTCGGGTTTCGCCACCTCTGACTTGAGCGTCG
ATTTTTGTGATGCTCGTCAGGGGGGCGGAGCCTATGGAAAAACGCCAGCAACGCGGCCTTTTTACGGTTC
CTGGCCTTTTGCTGGCCTTTTGCTCACATGTTCTTTCCTGCGTTATCCCCTGATTCTGTGGATAACCGTG
CGGCCGCCAATTAATACGACTCACTATAGGGCGAATTGGGGCGCGCCATTCTAGATTAACCCTAGAAAGA
TAGTCTGCGTAAAATTGACGCATGCATTCTTGAAATATTGCTCTCTCTTTCTAAATAGCGCGAATCCGTC
GCTGTGCATTTAGGACATCTCAGTCGCCGCTTGGAGCTCCCGTGAGGCGTGCTTGTCAATGCGGTAAGTG
TCACTGATTTTGAACTATAACGACCGCGTGAGTCAAAATGACGCATGATTATCTTTTACGTGACTTTTAA
GATTTAACTCATACGATAATTATATTGTTATTTCATGTTCTACTTACGTGATAACTTATTATATATATAT
TTTCTTGTTATAGATATCAACTAGAATGCTAGCATGGGCCCAGATCTCCATGGGCCCTGAATTCGCATCT
AGACTGAACTGGCCGATAATTGCAGACGAGGAGCATCGCCCTTCCCCGGCCCTCAGGTAAGAGGACCAAA
TACCGTAGCCGTTTCCAATTTCAGTCCTTTAGCGCCACCTGGTGCTAACTACTCTATCACGCTTTTATCC
AATAACTACCTTTGTAAATTTCCTTTCAAAAGTTCTGGCCGGGCGCGGTGGCAACGGATCTGGCCTCCGC
GCCGGGTTTTGGCGCCTCCCGCGGGCGCCCCCCTCCTCACGGCGAGCGCTGCCACGTCAGACGAAGGGCG
CAGCGAGCGTCCTGATCCTTCCGCCCGGACGCTCAGGACAGCGGCCCGCTGCTCATAAGACTCGGCCTTA
GAACCCCAGTATCAGCAGAAGGACATTTTAGGACGGGACTTGGGTGACTCTAGGGCACTGGTTTTCTTTC
CAGAGAGCGGAACAGGCGAGGAAAAGTAGTCCCTTCTCGGCGATTCTGCGGAGGGATCTCCGTGGGGCGG
TGAACGCCGATGATTATATAAGGACGCGCCGGGTGTGGCACAGCTAGTTCCGTCGCAGCCGGGATTTGGG
TCGCGGTTCTTGTTTGTGGATCGCTGTGATCGTCACTTGGTGAGTAGCGGGCTGCTGGGCTGGCCGGGGC
TTTCGTGGCCGCCGGGCCGCTCGGTGGGACGGAAGCGTGTGGAGACACCGCCAAGGGCTGTAGTCTGGGT
CCGCGAGCAAGGTTGCCCTGAACTGGGGGTTGGGGGGAGCGCAGCAAAATGGCGGCTGTTCCCGAGTCTT
GAATGGAAGACGCTTGTGAGGCGGGCTGTGAGGTCGTTGAAACAAGGTGGGGGGCATGGTGGGCGGCAAG
AACCCAAGGTCTTGAGGCCTTCGCTAATGCGGGAAAGCTCTTATTCGGGTGAGATGGGCTGGGGCACCAT
CTGGGGACCCTGACGTGAAGTTTGTCACTGACTGGAGAACTCGGTTTGTCGTCTGTTGCGGGGGCGGCAG
TTATGGCGGTGCCGTTGGGCAGTGCACCCGTACCTTTGGGAGCGCGCGCCCTCGTCGTGTCGTGACGTCA
CCCGTTCTGTTGGCTTATAATGCAGGGTGGGGCCACCTGCCGGTAGGTGTGCGGTAGGCTTTTCTCCGTC
GCAGGACGCAGGGTTCGGGCCTAGGGTAGGCTCTCCTGAATCGACAGGCGCCGGACCTCTGGTGAGGGGA
GGGATAAGTGAGGCGTCAGTTTCTTTGGTCGGTTTTATGTACCTATCTTCTTAAGTAGCTGAAGCTCCGG
TTTTGAACTATGCGCTCGGGGTTGGCGAGTGTGTTTTGTGAAGTTTTTTAGGCACCTTTTGAAATGTAAT
CATTTGGGTCAATATGTAATTTTCAGTGTTAGACTAGTAAATTGTCCGCTAAATTCTGGCCGTTTTTGGC
TTTTTTGTTAGACGCCACTATGCCCAAGAAGAAGAGGAAGGTGGAGGACGCCGGTTCTGTGAGCGTGATC
AAGCCCGAGATGAAGATCAAGCTGTGCATGAGGGGCACCGTGAACGGCCACAACTTCGTGATCGAGGGCG
AGGGCAAGGGCAACCCCTACGAGGGCACCCAGATCCTGGACCTGAACGTGACCGAGGGCGCCCCCCTGCC
CTTCGCCTACGACATCCTGACCACCGTGTTCCAGTACGGCAACAGGGCCTTCACCAAGTACCCCGCCGAC
ATCCAGGACTACTTCAAGCAGACCTTCCCCGAGGGCTACCACTGGGAGAGGAGCATGACCTACGAGGACC
AGGGCATCTGCACCGCCACCAGCAACATCAGCATGAGGGGCGACTGCTTCTTCTACGACATCAGGTTCGA
CGGCACCAACTTCCCCCCCAACGGCCCCGTGATGCAGAAGAAGACCCTGAAGTGGGAGCCCAGCACCGAG
AAGATGTACGTGGAGGACGGCGTGCTGAAGGGCGACGTGAACATGAGGCTGCTGCTGGAGGGCGGCGGCC
ACTACAGGTGCGACTTCAAGACCACCTACAAGGCCAAGAAGGAGGTGAGGCTGCCCGACGCCCACAAGAT
CGACCACAGGATCGAGATCCTGAAGCACGACAAGGACTACAACAAGGTGAAGCTGTACGAGAACGCCGTG
GCCAGGTACTCCATGCTGCCCAGCCAGGCCGGATCCTAACTCGAGCGACGCCTCGACTGTGCCTTCTAGT
TGCCAGCCATCTGTTGTTTGCCCCTCCCCCGTGCCTTCCTTGACCCTGGAAGGTGCCACTCCCACTGTCC
TTTCCTAATAAAATGAGGAAATTGCATCGCATTGTCTGAGTAGGTGTCATTCTATTCTGGGGGGTGGGGT
GGGGCAGGACAGCAAGGGGGAGGATTGGGAAGACAATAGCAGGCATGCTGGGGATGCGGTGGGCTCTATG
GGCTGGTTCTGTATGGGCACAGACAACCTAACTAATTTCCTGGCCCTCAAGGTGACTTGCTTGAACTTGC
CACCTTCGCCACTAGGGGGCAGCATTGGTTTACACAGGGTGAACAAACGTTCAATTCTAAACTAATATTC
TTTGGTGGGAAAGTGTGTTCATTTTGGTTTGTTTTGAAGAAGTCACTTCATACCTTTGAACTGGGGTTAA
GCTGGTTAACTCCCAAAAACGCCATATATGGAGTTCCGCGTTACATAACTTACGGTAAATGGCCCGCCTG
GCTGACCGCCCAACGACCCCCGCCCATTGACGTCAATAATGACGTATGTTCCCATAGTAACGCCAATAGG
GACTTTCCATTGACGTCAATGGGTGGAGTATTTACGGTAAACTGCCCACTTGGCAGTACATCAAGTGTAT
CATATGCCAAGTACGCCCCCTATTGACGTCAATGACGGTAAATGGCCCGCCTGGCATTATGCCCAGTACA
TGACCTTATGGGACTTTCCTACTTGGCAGTACATCTACGTATTAGTCATCGCTATTACCATGGTCGAGGT
GAGCCCCACGTTCTGCTTCACTCTCCCCATCTCCCCCCCCTCCCCACCCCCAATTTTGTATTTATTTATT
TTTTAATTATTTTGTGCAGCGATGGGGGCGGGGGGGGGGGGGGCGCGCGCCAGGCGGGGCGGGGCGAGGG
GCGGGGCGGGGCGAGGCGGAGAGGTGCGGCGGCAGCCAATCAGAGCGGCGCGCTCCGAAAGTTTCCTTTT
ATGGCGAGGCGGCGGCGGCGGCGGCCCTATAAAAAGCGAAGCGCGCGGCGGGCGGGAGTCGCTGCGCGCT
GCCTTCGCCCCGTGCCCCGCTCCGCCGCCGCCTCGCGCCGCCCGCCCCGGCTCTGACTGACCGCGTTACT
CCCACAGGTGAGCGGGCGGGACGGCCCTTCTCCTCCGGGCTGTAATTAGCGCTTGGTTTAATGACGGCTT
GTTTCTTTTCTGTGGCTGCGTGAAAGCCTTGAGGGGCTCCGGGAGGGCCCTTTGTGCGGGGGGAGCGGCT
CGGGGGGTGCGTGCGTGTGTGTGTGCGTGGGGAGCGCCGCGTGCGGCTCCGCGCTGCCCGGCGGCTGTGA
GCGCTGCGGGCGCGGCGCGGGGCTTTGTGCGCTCCGCAGTGTGCGCGAGGGGAGCGCGGCCGGGGGCGGT
GCCCCGCGGTGCGGGGGGGGCTGCGAGGGGAACAAAGGCTGCGTGCGGGGTGTGTGCGTGGGGGGGTGAG
CAGGGGGTGTGGGCGCGTCGGTCGGGCTGCAACCCCCCCTGCACCCCCCTCCCCGAGTTGCTGAGCACGG
CCCGGCTTCGGGTGCGGGGCTCCGTACGGGGCGTGGCGCGGGGCTCGCCGTGCCGGGCGGGGGGTGGCGG
CAGGTGGGGGTGCCGGGCGGGGCGGGGCCGCCTCGGGCCGGGGAGGGCTCGGGGGAGGGGCGCGGCGGCC
CCCGGAGTGCCGGCGGCTGTCGAGGCGCGGCGAGCCGCAGCCATTGCCTTTTATGGTAATCGTGCGAGAG
GGCGCAGGGACTTCCTTTGTCCCAAATCTGTGCGGAGCCGAAATCTGGGAGGCGCCGCCGCACCCCCTCT
AGCGGGCGCGGGGCGAAGCGGTGCGGCGCCGGCAGGAAGGAAATGGGCGGGGAGGGCCTTCGTGCGTCGC
CGCGCCGCCGTCCCCTTCTCCCTCTCCAGCCTCGGGGCTGTCCGCGGGGGGACGGCTGCCTTCGGGGGGG
ACGGGGCAGGGCGGGGTTCGGCTTCTGGCGTGTGACCGGCGGCTCTAGAGCCTCTGCTAACCATGTTCAT
GCCTTCTTCTTTTTCCTACAGCTCCTGGGCAACGTGCTGGTTATTGTGCTGTCTCATCATTTTGGCAAAG
AATTCGCCACTATGCCAGAGCCAGCGAAGTCTGCTCCCGCCCCGAAAAAGGGCTCCAAGAAGGCGGTGAC
TAAGGCGCAGAAGAAAGGCGGCAAGAAGCGCAAGCGCAGCCGCAAGGAGAGCTATTCCATCTATGTGTAC
AAGGTTCTGAAGCAGGTCCACCCTGACACCGGCATTTCGTCCAAGGCCATGGGCATCATGAATTCGTTTG
TGAACGACATTTTCGAGCGCATCGCAGGTGAGGCTTCCCGCCTGGCGCATTACAACAAGCGCTCGACCAT
CACCTCCAGGGAGATCCAGACGGCCGTGCGCCTGCTGCTGCCTGGGGAGTTGGCCAAGCACGCCGTGTCC
GAGGGTACTAAGGCCATCACCAAGTACACCAGCGCTAAGGGTTCTGTATCAAAAGGCGAGGCGGTCATTA
AAGAGTTCATGAGGTTTAAAGTCCATATGGAAGGAAGCATGAATGGTCACGAGTTTGAGATAGAGGGAGA
GGGTGAGGGAAGGCCGTACGAAGGGACGCAAACTGCGAAGTTGAAGGTAACGAAAGGCGGCCCTCTGCCA
TTCTCTTGGGACATCCTTTCACCGCAATTTATGTACGGCTCTAGGGCCTTCACAAAACACCCCGCCGATA
TTCCGGATTACTATAAACAAAGTTTTCCTGAGGGCTTCAAGTGGGAAAGAGTAATGAACTTCGAGGATGG
GGGAGCTGTGACGGTTACTCAAGACACTAGCCTGGAGGACGGTACTCTTATATACAAGGTAAAACTAAGA
GGGACGAATTTTCCGCCAGACGGCCCCGTGATGCAAAAAAAAACTATGGGGTGGGAAGCATCCACCGAGA
GGCTGTACCCCGAAGACGGGGTCCTGAAGGGTGATATTAAAATGGCATTAAGATTAAAAGATGGCGGGAG
ATACTTAGCTGACTTCAAGACTACATATAAAGCCAAAAAACCTGTACAGATGCCTGGAGCTTACAATGTG
GATCGTAAGCTGGATATTACATCCCACAACGAAGATTATACCGTGGTGGAGCAGTACGAGCGTTCAGAGG
GGCGTCACTCCACCGGGGGTATGGATGAATTATACAAGAGCGGTCTTAGAAGCAGGGCGCAAGCGTCAAA
TTCAGCGGTAGATGGAACAGCAGGTCCAGGTAGTACTGGCAGCAGAGGATCCTAACTCGAGATTCACTCC
TCAGGTGCAGGCTGCCTATCAGAAGGTGGTGGCTGGTGTGGCCAATGCCCTGGCTCACAAATACCACTGA
GATCTTTTTCCCTCTGCCAAAAATTATGGGGACATCATGAAGCCCCTTGAGCATCTGACTTCTGGCTAAT
AAAGGAAATTTATTTTCATTGCAATAGTGTGTTGGAATTTTTTGTGTCTCTCACTCGGAAGGACATATGG
GAGGGCAAATCATTTAAAACATCAGAATGAGTATTTGGTTTAGAGTTTGGCAACATATGCCCATATGCTG
GCTGCCATGAACAAAGGTTGGCTATAAAGAGGTCATCAGTATATGAAACAGCCCCCTGCTGTCCATTCCT
TATTCCATAGAAAAGCCTTGACTTGAGGTTAGATTTTTTTTATATTTTGTTTTGTGTTATTTTTTTCTTT
AACATCCCTAAAATTTTCCTTACATGTTTTACTAGCCAGATTTTTCCTCCTCTCCTGACTACTCCCAGTC
ATAGCTGTCCCTCTTCTCTTATGGAGATCCCTCGACCTGCAGCCCAAGCTTGGCGTAATGCTGAGCA
Features (pLannotate 1.2.2; 18 found; start..end, strand, type, name):
    239..539     +  enhancer       CMV enhancer: human cytomegalovirus immediate early enhancer
    540..743     +  promoter       CMV promoter: human cytomegalovirus (CMV) immediate early promoter
    777..1798    +  CDS            HygR (fragment): aminoglycoside phosphotransferase from E. coli; aph(4)-Ia; confers resistance to hygromycin
   1817..2024    +  polyA_signal   bGH poly(A) signal: bovine growth hormone polyadenylation signal
   2344..2362    -  promoter       T3 promoter: promoter for bacteriophage T3 RNA polymerase
   2402..3217    -  CDS            KanR: aminoglycoside phosphotransferase; aph(3')-Ia; confers resistance to kanamycin in bacteria or G418 (Geneticin®) in eukaryotes
   3442..4030    +  rep_origin     ori: high-copy-number ColE1/pMB1/pBR322/pUC origin of replication
   4142..4160    +  promoter       T7 promoter: promoter for bacteriophage T7 RNA polymerase
   4752..5963    +  promoter       UbC promoter: human ubiquitin C promoter
   6009..6680    +  CDS            hmAzami-Green: humanized monomeric Azami-Green fluorescent protein mammalian codon-optimized
   6707..6931    +  polyA_signal   bGH poly(A) signal: bovine growth hormone polyadenylation signal
   7179..7482    +  enhancer       CMV enhancer: human cytomegalovirus immediate early enhancer
   7484..7754    +  promoter       chicken β-actin promoter: No description available
   7755..8771    +  intron         chimeric intron: chimera between introns from chicken β-actin and rabbit β-globin
   8832..9209    +  CDS            H2B: human histone H2B; HIST1H2BJ
   9216..9908    +  CDS            mScarlet: mScarlet is a basic (constitutively fluorescent) red fluorescent protein published in 2016, derived from synthetic construct. It has moderate acid sensitivity.
  10003..10077   +  CDS            HBB (fragment): HBB_PONPY - Experimental evidence at transcript level: Swiss-Prot protein existence level 2. Involved in oxygen transport from the lung to the various peripheral tissues. From Pongo pygmaeus (Bornean orangutan).
  10148..10203   +  polyA_signal   β-globin poly(A) signal: rabbit β-globin polyadenylation signal (Gil and Proudfoot, 1987)
