[The description below was written by a language model from this plasmid's Addgene catalogue record and pLannotate feature annotations shown in this document.]
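Description:
JPF0511 is a 10.6 kb mammalian expression plasmid assembled in the MTK0_043 backbone, a PiggyBac destination vector from a modular mammalian cloning toolkit. It is propagated in E. coli through a high-copy ColE1/pUC-type origin and selected with kanamycin via an aph(3')-Ia KanR gene; short T3 and T7 phage promoters flank this bacterial segment. The PiggyBac designation implies that the payload is meant to be integrated into the host genome by transposase-mediated cut-and-paste transposition. However, the transposon terminal repeats are not picked up in the automated feature table, so their positions cannot be stated from the record.

The synthetic insert comprises two independent transcription units. In the first, the human ubiquitin C (UbC) promoter drives a mammalian codon-optimized monomeric Azami-Green, described in the insert name as carrying a nuclear localization signal, and the unit is terminated by a bGH polyadenylation signal. In the second, a CAG promoter (CMV enhancer, chicken β-actin promoter and chimeric intron) drives human histone H2B fused to mScarlet, followed by a rabbit β-globin terminator. The short "HBB fragment" annotation in this region is most likely part of that globin 3' sequence rather than a separate coding element. The chromatin-bound red signal serves as an internal normalization reference, so green nuclear fluorescence can be scaled to copy number or delivery efficiency in each cell.

A third cassette places a hygromycin resistance gene (annotated as a fragment) under the CMV enhancer/promoter with a bGH poly(A), presumably for selecting stable mammalian integrants. According to the depositor, the plasmid was used to generate a figure panel in the toolkit publication. This fits its use in measuring UbC promoter strength.
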