Addgene plasmid #124002: JPF0511
Purpose: Encodes pHUBC driving expression of mAzamiGreen with an mScarlet normalization in a PiggyBac destination vector
Depositing lab: Hana El-Samad. Depositing organization: University of California, San Francisco (UCSF). Publication: A Toolkit for Rapid Modular Construction of Biological Circuits in Mammalian Cells. Fonseca JP, Bonny AR, Kumar GR, Ng AH, Town J, Wu QC, Aslankoohi E, Chen SY, Dods G, Harrigan P, Osimiri LC, Kistler AL, El-Samad H. ACS Synth Biol. 2019 Nov 15;8(11):2593-2606. doi: 10.1021/acssynbio.9b00322. Epub 2019 Nov 5. PubMed 31686495.
Backbone
  Vector backbone: MTK0_043
  Vector type: Mammalian Expression
Growth in bacteria
  Bacterial resistance: Kanamycin, 50 μg/mL
  Growth temperature: 37°C
  Growth strain: DH5alpha
  Copy number: Unknown
Gene/Insert
  Gene/Insert name: PB_phubc-NLS-mAzamiGreen-bghpA_pCAG-H2B::mScarlet-rglpA
  Species: Synthetic
  Cloning method: Restriction Enzyme; 5′ cloning site unknown (unknown if destroyed); 3′ cloning site unknown (unknown if destroyed)
Terms and licenses: Academic/Nonprofit Terms; Industry Terms: Not Available to Industry
Depositor comments: Plasmid used to generate Fig .2a Please visit https://www.biorxiv.org/content/10.1101/506188v2 for BioRxiv preprint
How to cite: JPF0511 was a gift from Hana El-Samad (Addgene plasmid # 124002 ; http://n2t.net/addgene:124002 ; RRID:Addgene_124002)
